>Addgene plasmid #46085 | pDR-GFPuniv | depositor full sequence | sequence record 64906 | pDR-GFPuniv sequence 8645 bps
GTCGACATTGATTATTGACTAGTTATTAATAGTAATCAATTACGGGGTCATTAGTTCATAGCCCATATAT
GGAGTTCCGCGTTACATAACTTACGGTAAATGGCCCGCCTGGCTGACCGCCCAACGACCCCCGCCCATTG
ACGTCAATAATGACGTATGTTCCCATAGTAACGCCAATAGGGACTTTCCATTGACGTCAATGGGTGGAGT
ATTTACGGTAAACTGCCCACTTGGCAGTACATCAAGTGTATCATATGCCAAGTCCGCCCCCTATTGACGT
CAATGACGGTAAATGGCCCGCCTGGCATTATGCCCAGTACATGACCTTACGGGACTTTCCTACTTGGCAG
TACATCTACGTATTAGTCATCGCTATTACCATGGGTCGAGGTGAGCCCCACGTTCTGCTTCACTCTCCCC
ATCTCCCCCCCCTCCCCACCCCCAATTTTGTATTTATTTATTTTTTAATTATTTTGTGCAGCGATGGGGG
CGGGGGGGGGGGGGGCGCGCGCCAGGCGGGGCGGGGCGGGGCGAGGGGCGGGGCGGGGCGAGGCGGAGAG
GTGCGGCGGCAGCCAATCAGAGCGGCGCGCTCCGAAAGTTTCCTTTTATGGCGAGGCGGCGGCGGCGGCG
GCCCTATAAAAAGCGAAGCGCGCGGCGGGCGGGAGTCGCTGCGTTGCCTTCGCCCCGTGCCCCGCTCCGC
GCCGCCTCGCGCCGCCCGCCCCGGCTCTGACTGACCGCGTTACTCCCACAGGTGAGCGGGCGGGACGGCC
CTTCTCCTCCGGGCTGTAATTAGCGCTTGGTTTAATGACGGCTCGTTTCTTTTCTGTGGCTGCGTGAAAG
CCTTAAAGGGCTCCGGGAGGGCCCTTTGTGCGGGGGGGAGCGGCTCGGGGGGTGCGTGCGTGTGTGTGTG
CGTGGGGAGCGCCGCGTGCGGCCCGCGCTGCCCGGCGGCTGTGAGCGCTGCGGGCGCGGCGCGGGGCTTT
GTGCGCTCCGCGTGTGCGCGAGGGGAGCGCGGCCGGGGGCGGTGCCCCGCGGTGCGGGGGGGCTGCGAGG
GGAACAAAGGCTGCGTGCGGGGTGTGTGCGTGGGGGGGTGAGCAGGGGGTGTGGGCGCGGCGGTCGGGCT
GTAACCCCCCCCTGCACCCCCCTCCCCGAGTTGCTGAGCACGGCCCGGCTTCGGGTGCGGGGCTCCGTGC
GGGGCGTGGCGCGGGGCTCGCCGTGCCGGGCGGGGGGTGGCGGCAGGTGGGGGTGCCGGGCGGGGCGGGG
CCGCCTCGGGCCGGGGAGGGCTCGGGGGAGGGGCGCGGCGGCCCCGGAGCGCCGGCGGCTGTCGAGGCGC
GGCGAGCCGCAGCCATTGCCTTTTATGGTAATCGTGCGAGAGGGCGCAGGGACTTCCTTTGTCCCAAATC
TGGCGGAGCCGAAATCTGGGAGGCGCCGCCGCACCCCCTCTAGCGGGCGCGGGCGAAGCGGTGCGGCGCC
GGCAGGAAGGAAATGGGCGGGGAGGGCCTTCGTGCGTCGCCGCGCCGCCGTCCCCTTCTCCATCTCCAGC
CTCGGGGCTGCCGCAGGGGGACGGCTGCCTTCGGGGGGGACGGGGCAGGGCGGGGTTCGGCTTCTGGCGT
GTGACCGGCGGCTCTAGTGCCTCTGCTAACCATGTTCATGCCTTCTTCTTTTTCCTACAGCTCCTGGGCA
ACGTGCTGGTTATTGTGCTGTCTCATCATTTTGGCAAAGAATTCAGATCCGCCGCCACTATGGGATCAAG
ATCGCCAAAAAAGAAGAGAAAGGTGCCGAAGAAGCATGCAGCACCACCAAAAAAAAAACGAAAAGTAGAA
GACCCACGAGGCAACACCAGCGGCGTGCTGAGCACCCCCAAGGCCAAGAGGGCCAAGCACCCCCCCGGCA
CCGAGAAGCCCAGGAGCAGGAGCCAGAGCGAGCAGCCCGCCACCTGCCCCATCTGCTACGCCGTGATCAG
GCAGAGCAGGAACCTGAGGAGGCACCTGGAGCTGAGGCACTTCGCCAAGCCCGGCGTGGATCCACCGGTC
GCCACCATGGTGAGCAAGGGCGAGGGGCTGTTCACCGGGGTGGTGCCCATCCTGGTCGAGCTGGACGGCG
ACGTAAACGGCCACAAGTTCAGCGTGTCCGGCCTCGAGGGTACCGAGCTCACCTACGGCAAGCTGACCCT
GAAGTTCATCTGCACCACCGGCAAGCTGCCCGTGCCCTGGCCCACCCTCGTGACCACCCTGACCTACGGC
GTGCAGTGCTTCAGCCGCTACCCCGACCACATGAAGCAGCACGACTTCTTCAAGTCCGCCATGCCCGAAG
GCTACGTCCAGGAGCGCACCATCTTCTTCAAGGACGACGGCAACTACAAGACCCGCGCCGAGGTGAAGTT
CGAGGGCGACACCCTGGTGAACCGCATCGAGCTGAAGGGCATCGACTTCAAGGAGGACGGCAACATCCTG
GGGCACAAGCTGGAGTACAACTACAACAGCCACAACGTCTATATCATGGCCGACAAGCAGAAGAACGGCA
TCAAGGTGAACTTCAAGATCCGCCACAACATCGAGGACGGCAGCGTGCAGCTCGCCGACCACTACCAGCA
GAACACCCCCATCGGCGACGGCCCCGTGCTGCTGCCCGACAACCACTACCTGAGCACCCAGTCCGCCCTG
AGCAAAGACCCCAACGAGAAGCGCGATCACATGGTCCTGCTGGAGTTCGTGACCGCCGCCGGGATCACTC
TCGGCATGGACGAGCTGTACAAGTAAAGCGGCCGCGACTCTAGATCATAATCAGCCATACCACATTTGTA
GAGGTTTTACTTGCTTTAAAAAACCTCCCACACCTCCCCCTGAACCTGAAACATAAAATGAATGCAATTG
TTGTTGTTAACTTGTTTATTGCAGCTTATAATGGTTACAAATAAAGCAATAGCATCACAAATTTCACAAA
TAAAGCATTTTTTTCACTGCATTCTAGTTGTGGTTTGTCCAAACTCATCAATGTATCTTAAGGCGTAAAT
TGTAAGCGTTAATCTGAAGCTTCTGATGGAATTAGAACTTGGCAAAACAATACTGAGAATGAAGTGTATG
TGGAACAGAGGCTGCTGATCTCGTTCTTCAGGCTATGAAACTGACACATTTGGAAACCACAGTACTTAGA
ACCACAAAGTGGGAATCAAGAGAAAAACAATGATCCCACGAGAGATCTATAGATCTATAGATCATGAGTG
GGAGGAATGAGCTGGCCCTTAATTTGGTTTTGCTTGTTTAAATTATGATATCCAACTATGAAACATTATC
ATAAAGCAATAGTAAAGAGCCTTCAGTAAAGAGCAGGCATTTATCTAATCCCACCCCACCCCCACCCCCG
TAGCTCCAATCCTTCCATTCAAAATGTAGGTACTCTGTTCTCACCCTTCTTAACAAAGTATGACAGGAAA
AACTTCCATTTTAGTGGACATCTTTATTGTTTAATAGATCATCAATTTCGATCCGCTCCTGGGCACCGAA
CTGCGCCGCGTGTTCAGCAGGGTCGGCGTGTTCGGTGTGTCCCCCGCGGTGGGCCTCGGGGGCGGGTGCG
GGGTCGGCGGGGCCGCCCCGGGTGGCTTCGGTCGGAGCCATGGGGTCGTGCGCTCCTTTCGGTCGGGCGC
TGCGGGTCGTGGGGCGGGCGTCAGGCACCGGGCTTGCGGGTCATGCACCAGGTGCGCGGTCCTTCGGGCA
CCTCGACGTCGGCGGTGACGGTGAAGCCGAGCCGCTCGTAGAAGGGGAGGTTGCGGGGCGCGGAGGTCTC
CAGGAAGGCGGGCACCCCGGCGCGCTCGGCCGCCTCCACTCCGGGGAGCACGACGGCGCTGCCCAGACCC
TTGCCCTGGTGGTCGGGCGAGACGCCGACGGTGGCCAGGAACCACGCGGGCTCCTTGGGCCGGTGCGGCG
CCAGGAGGCCTTCCATCTGTTGCTGCGCGGCCAGCCGGGAACCGCTCAACTCGGCCATGCGCGGGCCGAT
CTCGGCGAACACCGCCCCCGCTTCGACGCTCTCCGGCGTGGTCCAGACCGCCACCGCGGCGCCGTCGTCC
GCGACCCACACCTTGCCGATGTCGAGCCCGACGCGCGTGAGGAAGAGTTCTTGCAGCTCGGTGACCCGCT
CGATGTGGCGGTCCGGGTCGACGGTGTGGCGCGTGGCGGGGTAGTCGGCGAACGCGGCGGCGAGGGTGCG
TACGGCCCGGGGGACGTCGTCGCGGGTGGCGAGGCGCACCGTGGGCTTGTACTCGGTCATGGTGGCGGCT
GGATCGGTCGAAAGGCCCGGAGATGAGGAAGAGGAGAACAGCGCGGCAGACGTGCGCTTTTGAAGCGTGC
AGAATGCCGGGCCTCCGGAGGACCTTCGGGCGCCCGCCCCGCCCCTGAGCCCGCCCCTGAGCCCGCCCCC
GGACCCACCCCTTCCCAGCCTCTGAGCCCAGAAAGCGAAGGAGCAAAGCTGCTATTGGCCGCTGCCCCAA
AGGCCTACCCGCTTCCATTGCTCAGCGGTGCTGTCCATCTGCACGAGACTAGTGAGACGTGCTACTTCCA
TTTGTCACGTCCTGCACGACGCGAGCTGCGGGGCGGGGGGGAACTTCCTGACTAGGGGAGGAGTAGAAGG
TGGCGCGAAGGGGCCACCAAAGAACGGAGCCGGTTGGCGCCTACCGGTGGATGTGGAATGTGTGAGGCCA
GAGGCCACTTGTGTAGCGCCAAGTGCCCAGCGGGGCTGCTAAAGCGCATGCTCCAGACTGCCTTGGGAAA
AGCGCCTCCCCTACCCGGTAGAATTCACTCCTCAGGTGCAGGCTGCCTATCAGAAGGTGGTGGCTGGTGT
GGCCAATGCCCTGGCTCACAAATACCACTGAGATCTTTTTCCCTCTGCCAAAAATTATGGGGACATCATG
AAGCCCCTTGAGCATCTGACTTCTGGCTAATAAAGGAAATTTATTTTCATTGCAATAGTGTGTTGGAATT
TTTTGTGTCTCTCACTCGGAAGGACATATGGGAGGGCAAATCATTTAAAACATCAGAATGAGTATTTGGT
TTAGAGTTTGGCAACATATGCCATATGCTGGCTGCCATGAACAAAGGTGGCTATAAAGAGGTCATCAGTA
TATGAAACAGCCCCCTGCTGTCCATTCCTTATTCCATAGAAAAGCCTTGACTTGAGGTTAGATTTTTTTT
ATATTTTGTTTTGTGTTATTTTTTTCTTTAACATCCCTAAAATTTTCCTTACATGTTTTACTAGCCAGAT
TTTTCCTCCTCTCCTGACTACTCCCAGTCATAGCTGTCCCTCTTCTCTTATGGAGATCCCTCGACCTGCA
GCCCAAGCTTTAGGGATCAAGATCGCCAAAAAAGAAGAGAAAGGTGCCGAAGAAGCATGCAGCACCACCA
AAAAAAAAACGAAAAGTAGAAGACCCACGAGGCAACACCAGCGGCGTGCTGAGCACCCCCAAGGCCAAGA
GGGCCAAGCACCCCCCCGGCACCGAGAAGCCCAGGAGCAGGAGCCAGAGCGAGCAGCCCGCCACCTGCCC
CATCTGCTACGCCGTGATCAGGCAGAGCAGGAACCTGAGGAGGCACCTGGAGCTGAGGCACTTCGCCAAG
CCCGGCGTGGATCCACCGGTCGCCACCATGGTGAGCAAGGGCGAGGAGCTGTTCACCGGGGTGGTGCCCA
TCCTGGTCGAGCTGGACGGCGACGTAAACGGCCACAAGTTCAGCGTGTCCGGCGAGGGCGAGGGCGATGC
CACCTACGGCAAGCTGACCCTGAAGTTCATCTGCACCACCGGCAAGCTGCCCGTGCCCTGGCCCACCCTC
GTGACCACCCTGACCTACGGCGTGCAGTGCTTCAGCCGCTACCCCGACCACATGAAGCAGCACGACTTCT
TCAAGTCCGCCATGCCCGAAGGCTACGTCCAGGAGCGCACCATCTTCTTCAAGGACGACGGCAACTACAA
GACCCGCGCCGAGGTGAAGTTCGAGGGCGACACCCTGGTGAACCGCATCGAGCTGAAGGGCATCGACTTC
AAGGAGGACGGCAACATCCTGGGGCACAAGCTGGAGTACAACTACAACAGCCACAACGTCTATATCATGG
CCGACAAGCAGAAGAACGGCATCAGGTGAACTTCAATAAAAGCTTGGCGTAATCATGGTCATAGCTGTTT
CCTGTGTGAAATTGTTATCCGCTCACAATTCCACACAACATACGAGCCGGAAGCATAAAGTGTAAAGCCT
GGGGTGCCTAATGAGTGAGCTAACTCACATTAATTGCGTTGCGCTCACTGCCCGCTTTCCAGTCGGGAAA
CCTGTCGTGCCAGCGGATCCGCATCTCAATTAGTCAGCAACCATAGTCCCGCCCCTAACTCCGCCCATCC
CGCCCCTAACTCCGCCCAGTTCCGCCCATTCTCCGCCCCATGGCTGACTAATTTTTTTTATTTATGCAGA
GGCCGAGGCCGCCTCGGCCTCTGAGCTATTCCAGAAGTAGTGAGGAGGCTTTTTTGGAGGCCTAGGCTTT
TGCAAAAAGCTAACTTGTTTATTGCAGCTTATAATGGTTACAAATAAAGCAATAGCATCACAAATTTCAC
AAATAAAGCATTTTTTTCACTGCATTCTAGTTGTGGTTTGTCCAAACTCATCAATGTATCTTATCATGTC
TGGATCCGCTGCATTAATGAATCGGCCAACGCGCGGGGAGAGGCGGTTTGCGTATTGGGCGCTCTTCCGC
TTCCTCGCTCACTGACTCGCTGCGCTCGGTCGTTCGGCTGCGGCGAGCGGTATCAGCTCACTCAAAGGCG
GTAATACGGTTATCCACAGAATCAGGGGATAACGCAGGAAAGAACATGTGAGCAAAAGGCCAGCAAAAGG
CCAGGAACCGTAAAAAGGCCGCGTTGCTGGCGTTTTTCCATAGGCTCCGCCCCCCTGACGAGCATCACAA
AAATCGACGCTCAAGTCAGAGGTGGCGAAACCCGACAGGACTATAAAGATACCAGGCGTTTCCCCCTGGA
AGCTCCCTCGTGCGCTCTCCTGTTCCGACCCTGCCGCTTACCGGATACCTGTCCGCCTTTCTCCCTTCGG
GAAGCGTGGCGCTTTCTCAAAGCTCACGCTGTAGGTATCTCAGTTCGGTGTAGGTCGTTCGCTCCAAGCT
GGGCTGTGTGCACGAACCCCCCGTTCAGCCCGACCGCTGCGCCTTATCCGGTAACTATCGTCTTGAGTCC
AACCCGGTAAGACACGACTTATCGCCACTGGCAGCAGCCACTGGTAACAGGATTAGCAGAGCGAGGTATG
TAGGCGGTGCTACAGAGTTCTTGAAGTGGTGGCCTAACTACGGCTACACTAGAAGAACAGTATTTGGTAT
CTGCGCTCTGCTGAAGCCAGTTACCTTCGGAAAAAGAGTTGGTAGCTCTTGATCCGGCAAACAAACCACC
GCTGGTAGCGGTGGTTTTTTTGTTTGCAAGCAGCAGATTACGCGCAGAAAAAAAGGATCTCAAGAAGATC
CTTTGATCTTTTCTACGGGGTCTGACGCTCAGTGGAACGAAAACTCACGTTAAGGGATTTTGGTCATGAG
ATTATCAAAAAGGATCTTCACCTAGATCCTTTTAAATTAAAAATGAAGTTTTAAATCAATCTAAAGTATA
TATGAGTAAACTTGGTCTGACAGTTACCAATGCTTAATCAGTGAGGCACCTATCTCAGCGATCTGTCTAT
TTCGTTCATCCATAGTTGCCTGACTCCCCGTCGTGTAGATAACTACGATACGGGAGGGCTTACCATCTGG
CCCCAGTGCTGCAATGATACCGCGAGACCCACGCTCACCGGCTCCAGATTTATCAGCAATAAACCAGCCA
GCCGGAAGGGCCGAGCGCAGAAGTGGTCCTGCAACTTTATCCGCCTCCATCCAGTCTATTAATTGTTGCC
GGGAAGCTAGAGTAAGTAGTTCGCCAGTTAATAGTTTGCGCAACGTTGTTGCCATTGCTACAGGCATCGT
GGTGTCACGCTCGTCGTTTGGTATGGCTTCATTCAGCTCCGGTTCCCAACGATCAAGGCGAGTTACATGA
TCCCCCATGTTGTGCAAAAAAGCGGTTAGCTCCTTCGGTCCTCCGATCGTTGTCAGAAGTAAGTTGGCCG
CAGTGTTATCACTCATGGTTATGGCAGCACTGCATAATTCTCTTACTGTCATGCCATCCGTAAGATGCTT
TTCTGTGACTGGTGAGTACTCAACCAAGTCATTCTGAGAATAGTGTATGCGGCGACCGAGTTGCTCTTGC
CCGGCGTCAATACGGGATAATACCGCGCCACATAGCAGAACTTTAAAAGTGCTCATCATTGGAAAACGTT
CTTCGGGGCGAAAACTCTCAAGGATCTTACCGCTGTTGAGATCCAGTTCGATGTAACCCACTCGTGCACC
CAACTGATCTTCAGCATCTTTTACTTTCACCAGCGTTTCTGGGTGAGCAAAAACAGGAAGGCAAAATGCC
GCAAAAAAGGGAATAAGGGCGACACGGAAATGTTGAATACTCATACTCTTCCTTTTTCAATATTATTGAA
GCATTTATCAGGGTTATTGTCTCATGAGCGGATACATATTTGAATGTATTTAGAAAAATAAACAAATAGG
GGTTCCGCGCACATTTCCCCGAAAAGTGCCACCTG
Features (pLannotate 1.2.2; 29 found; start..end, strand, type, name):
      4..383     +  enhancer       CMV enhancer: human cytomegalovirus immediate early enhancer
    386..661     +  promoter       chicken β-actin promoter: No description available
    662..1670    +  intron         chimeric intron: chimera between introns from chicken β-actin and rabbit β-globin
   1668..1724    +  CDS            HBB (fragment): HBB_LEPEU - Experimental evidence at protein level: Swiss-Prot protein existence level 1. Involved in oxygen transport from the lung to the various peripheral tissues. From Lepus europaeus (European hare).
   1755..1774    +  CDS            SV40 NLS (fragment): nuclear localization signal of SV40 (simian virus 40) large T antigen
   1830..2018    +  CDS            Trl (fragment): GAGA_DROME - Also known as Adf-2, GAGA, Nc70F, TFGAGA. Experimental evidence at protein level: Swiss-Prot protein existence level 1. Transcriptional activator that functions by regulating chromatin structure. Overcomes the repressive effects of chromatin by promoting the open chromatin conformation in promoter gene regions, thereby allowing access to other transcription factors. Binds to DNA Polycomb response elements (PREs) at the bithorax complex and to the proximal region of the engrailed promoter, and positively regulates transcription of many genes including homeotic ones. Binds to the DN
   2037..2756    +  CDS            EGFP: the original enhanced GFP (Yang et al., 1996) mammalian codon-optimized
   2773..2856    +  CDS            large T antigen (fragment): large T antigen from SV40 (simian virus 40)
   2879..3000    +  polyA_signal   SV40 poly(A) signal: SV40 polyadenylation signal
   3031..3479    -  polyA_signal   PGK poly(A) signal: mouse phosphoglycerate kinase 1 polyadenylation signal
   3480..3611    -  CDS            dmpM (fragment): DMPM_STRAD - Protein inferred from homology: Swiss-Prot protein existence level 3. From Streptomyces alboniger.
   3661..4260    -  CDS            PuroR: puromycin N-acetyltransferase; pac from Streptomyces alboniger; confers resistance to puromycin
   4279..4776    -  promoter       PGK promoter: mouse phosphoglycerate kinase 1 promoter
   4781..4858    +  CDS            HBB (fragment): HBB_PONPY - Experimental evidence at transcript level: Swiss-Prot protein existence level 2. Involved in oxygen transport from the lung to the various peripheral tissues. From Pongo pygmaeus (Bornean orangutan).
   4929..4984    +  polyA_signal   β-globin poly(A) signal: rabbit β-globin polyadenylation signal (Gil and Proudfoot, 1987)
   5346..5365    +  CDS            SV40 NLS (fragment): nuclear localization signal of SV40 (simian virus 40) large T antigen
   5421..5609    +  CDS            Trl (fragment): GAGA_DROME - Also known as Adf-2, GAGA, Nc70F, TFGAGA. Experimental evidence at protein level: Swiss-Prot protein existence level 1. Transcriptional activator that functions by regulating chromatin structure. Overcomes the repressive effects of chromatin by promoting the open chromatin conformation in promoter gene regions, thereby allowing access to other transcription factors. Binds to DNA Polycomb response elements (PREs) at the bithorax complex and to the proximal region of the engrailed promoter, and positively regulates transcription of many genes including homeotic ones. Binds to the DN
   5628..6126    +  CDS            EGFP (fragment): the original enhanced GFP (Yang et al., 1996) mammalian codon-optimized
   6172..6188    -  protein_bind   lac operator: The lac repressor binds to the lac operator to inhibit transcription in E. coli. This inhibition can be relieved by adding lactose or isopropyl-β-D-thiogalactopyranoside (IPTG). lac repressor encoded by lacI
   6196..6226    -  promoter       lac promoter: promoter for the E. coli lac operon
   6241..6262    -  protein_bind   CAP binding site: CAP binding activates transcription in the presence of cAMP. E. coli catabolite activator protein
   6275..6314    -  CDS            lacI (fragment): lac repressor; lacI; The lac repressor binds to the lac operator to inhibit transcription in E. coli. This inhibition can be relieved by adding lactose or isopropyl-β-D-thiogalactopyranoside (IPTG).
   6321..6343    +  promoter       SV40 promoter (fragment): SV40 enhancer and early promoter
   6367..6502    +  rep_origin     SV40 ori: SV40 origin of replication
   6522..6656    +  polyA_signal   SV40 poly(A) signal: SV40 polyadenylation signal
   6658..6712    -  CDS            lacI (fragment): lac repressor; lacI; The lac repressor binds to the lac operator to inhibit transcription in E. coli. This inhibition can be relieved by adding lactose or isopropyl-β-D-thiogalactopyranoside (IPTG).
   6895..7483    -  rep_origin     ori: high-copy-number ColE1/pMB1/pBR322/pUC origin of replication
   7654..8514    -  CDS            AmpR: β-lactamase; bla; confers resistance to ampicillin, carbenicillin, and related antibiotics
   8515..8619    -  promoter       AmpR promoter: bla
