[The description below was written by a language model from this plasmid's Addgene catalogue record and pLannotate feature annotations shown in this document.]
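Description:
pDR-GFPuniv is a mammalian recombination reporter plasmid derived from the original pDR-GFP direct-repeat reporter, modified so that it can accept the target site of any endonuclease of interest. It is propagated in E. coli through a high-copy ColE1/pUC-type origin with ampicillin resistance. For selection in mammalian cells it carries a puromycin N-acetyltransferase cassette driven by the mouse PGK promoter with a PGK polyadenylation signal. An SV40 origin fragment is also annotated in the backbone.

The payload consists of two non-functional EGFP copies in the same orientation, separated by the oppositely oriented puromycin cassette. The upstream copy sits behind a CAG-type arrangement (CMV enhancer, chicken β-actin promoter and chimeric intron), is preceded by an annotated SV40 NLS fragment, and is followed by an SV40 poly(A) signal. It contains XhoI/KpnI/SacI cloning sites into which an oligonucleotide pair carrying the endonuclease recognition sequence is inserted. The inserted site must introduce a frameshift and/or an in-frame stop codon so that no EGFP is made before repair. According to the depositor, the downstream copy is truncated at both ends. The feature table annotates it as a partial EGFP fragment with no promoter of its own, and the record notes E5G and K163R changes and truncation after residue 163, which the depositor says do not affect function.

When the tested nuclease cleaves the cloned site in cells, the double-strand break is repaired by homologous recombination with the downstream fragment as donor, which restores a functional upstream EGFP. The number of GFP-positive cells therefore measures in vivo endonuclease activity. As supplied, the plasmid serves only as a recipient for homing endonuclease or other nuclease target sites.
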