Addgene plasmid #46085: pDR-GFPuniv
Purpose: In vivo recombination assay fluorescent reporter
Depositing lab: Raymond Monnat. Depositing organization: University of Washington. Publication: Comprehensive homing endonuclease target site specificity profiling reveals evolutionary constraints and enables genome engineering applications. Li H, Ulge UY, Hovde BT, Doyle LA, Monnat RJ Jr. Nucleic Acids Res. 2012 Mar;40(6):2587-98. doi: 10.1093/nar/gkr1072. Epub 2011 Nov 25. PubMed 22121229.
Backbone
  Vector backbone: pDR-GFP
  Backbone manufacturer: Jasin Lab (Addgene Plasmid# 26475)
  Modifications to backbone: modified to accept universal endonuclease target sites
  Vector type: Mammalian Expression ; recombination reporter plasmid
  Selectable markers: Puromycin
Growth in bacteria
  Bacterial resistance: Ampicillin, 100 μg/mL
  Growth temperature: 37°C
  Growth strain: DH5alpha
  Copy number: Unknown
Gene/Insert
  Gene/Insert name: DR-GFPuniv reporter (alt names: DRGFPuniv; GFP)
  Mutation: E5G and K163R mutations in EGFP relative to wild-type. EGFP truncated after amino acid 163
Terms and licenses: Academic/Nonprofit Terms; Industry Terms: Not Available to Industry
Depositor comments: Description: Plasmid for in vivo recombination assays. Based on the original pDR-GFP plasmid described in Pierce et al. GenDev (1999) v13p2633. Use data: Recipient plasmid for (homing) endonuclease target sites in order to assess in vivo activity of an endonuclease. The plasmid contains two non-functional copies of the eGFP gene: the 5’ copy is interrupted by the target site of interest and stop codons; the 3’ copy is truncated on both 5’- and 3’-end. pDR-GFP as is does not fulfill any other purpose than to receive (homing) endonuclease target sites. The recognition site for the endonuclease of interest must be cloned into the XhoI/SacI sites in the upstream eGFP gene, thus obliterating the XhoI, KpnI and SacI sites. Successful cleavage of the cloned target site generates a DSB. This triggers in vivo a homologous recombination event with the 3’ truncated copy of the eGFP which renders the 5’ copy functional. The activity of a given endonuclease can be measured by the number of GFP+ cells generated. The site that is cloned into pDR-GFP must insert a frameshift into the 5’ eGFP-copy and/or contain a stop codon in frame with the upstream sequence of the eGFP gene to assure that the ORF is not functional and no eGFP can be synthesized prior to the DSB repair event. In order to easily screen for the successful insertion of the oligonucleotide pair representing the site of interest, it is useful to integrate a restriction site that is not present in pDR-GFPuniv (e.g. a PvuII site). Sample oligonucleotide pair: oligo1 5’-TCGATAGGGATAACAGGGTAATACAGCTGTAAGCT-3’ oligo2 3’- ATCCCTATTGTCCCATTATGTCGACAT -5’ Please note that this plasmid functions as described in the associated publication and according to the depositing laboratory the changes to the EGFP sequence are not a concern.
How to cite: pDR-GFPuniv was a gift from Raymond Monnat (Addgene plasmid # 46085 ; http://n2t.net/addgene:46085 ; RRID:Addgene_46085)
