>Addgene plasmid #46085 | pDR-GFPuniv | addgene partial sequence | sequence record 66642 | pCAG-F 5'-GCAACGTGCTGGTTATTGTG-3'
TATGGGATCAAGATCGCCAAAAAAGAAGAGAAAGGTGCCGAAGAAGCATGCAGCACCACCAAAAAAAAAA
CGAAAAGTAGAAGACCCACGAGGCAACACCAGCGGCGTGCTGAGCACCCCCAAGGCCAAGAGGGCCAAGC
ACCCCCCCGGCACCGAGAAGCCCAGGAGCAGGAGCCAGAGCGAGCAGCCCGCCACCTGCCCCATCTGCTA
CGCCGTGATCAGGCAGAGCAGGAACCTGAGGAGGCACCTGGAGCTGAGGCACTTCGCCAAGCCCGGCGTG
GATCCACCGGTCGCCACCATGGTGAGCAAGGGCGAGGGGCTGTTCACCGGGGTGGTGCCCATCCTGGTCG
AGCTGGACGGCGACGTAAACGGCCACAAGTTCAGCGTGTCCGGCCTCGAGGGTACCGAGCTCACCTACGG
CAAGCTGACCCTGAAGTTCATCTGCACCACCGGCAAGCTGCCCGTGCCCTGGCCCACCCTCGTGACCACC
CTGACCTACGGCGTGCAGTGCTTCAGCCGCTACCCCGACCACATGAAGCAGCACGACTTCTTCAAGTCCG
CCATGCCCGAAGGCTACGTCCAGGAGCGCACCATCTTCTTCAAGGACGACGGCAACTACAAGACCCGCGC
CGAGGTGAAGTTCGAGGGCGACACCCTGGTGAACCGCATCGAGCTGAAGGGCATCGACTTCAAGGAGGAC
GGCAACATCCTGGGGCACAAGCTGGAGTACAACTACAACAGCCACAACGTCTATATCATGGCCGACAAGC
AGAAGAACGGCATCAAGGTGAACTTCAAGATCCGCCACAACATCGAGGACGGCAGCGTGCAGCTCGCCGA
CCACTACCAGCAGAACACCCCCATCGGCGACGGCCCCGTGCTGCTGCCCGACAACCACTAC
