>Addgene plasmid #46085 | pDR-GFPuniv | addgene partial sequence | sequence record 66643 | M13pUC-rev 5'-AGCGGATAACAATTTCACACAGG-3'
CATGATTACGCCAAGCTTTTATTGAAGTTCACCTGATGCCGTTCTTCTGCTTGTCGGCCATGATATAGAC
GTTGTGGCTGTTGTAGTTGTACTCCAGCTTGTGCCCCAGGATGTTGCCGTCCTCCTTGAAGTCGATGCCC
TTCAGCTCGATGCGGTTCACCAGGGTGTCGCCCTCGAACTTCACCTCGGCGCGGGTCTTGTAGTTGCCGT
CGTCCTTGAAGAAGATGGTGCGCTCCTGGACGTAGCCTTCGGGCATGGCGGACTTGAAGAAGTCGTGCTG
CTTCATGTGGTCGGGGTAGCGGCTGAAGCACTGCACGCCGTAGGTCAGGGTGGTCACGAGGGTGGGCCAG
GGCACGGGCAGCTTGCCGGTGGTGCAGATGAACTTCAGGGTCAGCTTGCCGTAGGTGGCATCGCCCTCGC
CCTCGCCGGACACGCTGAACTTGTGGCCGTTTACGTCGCCGTCCAGCTCGACCAGGATGGGCACCACCCC
GGTGAACAGCTCCTCGCCCTTGCTCACCATGGTGGCGACCGGTGGATCCACGCCGGGCTTGGCGAAGTGC
CTCAGCTCCAGGTGCCTCCTCAGGTTCCTGCTCTGCCTGATCACGGCGTAGCAGATGGGGCAGGTGGCGG
GCTGCTCGCTCTGGCTCCTGCTCCTGGGCTTCTCGGTGCCGGGGGGGTGCTTGGCCCTCTTGGCCTTGGG
GGTGCTCAGCACGCCGCTGGTGTTGCCTCGTGGGTCTTCTACTTTTCGTTTTTTTTTTGGTGGTGCTGCA
TGCTTCTTCGGCACCTTTCTCTTCTTTTTTGGCGATCTTGATCCCTAAAGCTTGGGCTGCAGGTCGAGGG
ATCTCCATAAGAGAAGAGGGACAGCTATGACTGGGAGTAGTCAGGAGAGGAGGAAAAATCTGGCTAGTAA
AACATGTAAGGAAAATTTTAGGGATGTT
